>Addgene plasmid #51128 | pSIR-neo | depositor full sequence | sequence record 101863 | pSIR-neo sequence 9324 bps
TGAAAGACCCCACCTGTAGGTTTGGCAAGCTAGCTTAAGTAACGCCATTTTGCAAGGCATGGAAAAATAC
ATAACTGAGAATAGAGAAGTTCAGATCAAGGTCAGGAACAGATGGAACAGCTGAATATGGGCCAAACAGG
ATATCTGTGGTAAGCAGTTCCTGCCCCGGCTCAGGGCCAAGAACAGATGGTCCCCAGATGCGGTCCAGCC
CTCAGCAGTTTCTAGAGAACCATCAGATGTTTCCAGGGTGCCCCAAGGACCTGAAATGACCCTGTGCCTT
ATTTGAACTAACCAATCAGTTCGCTTCTCGCTTCTGTTCGCGCGCTTCTGCTCCCCGAGCTCAATAAAAG
AGCCCACAACCCCTCACTCGGGGCGCCAGTCCTCCGATTGACTGAGTCGCCCGGGTACCCGTGTATCCAA
TAAACCCTCTTGCAGTTGCATCCGACTTGTGGTCTCGCTGTTCCTTGGGAGGGTCTCCTCTGAGTGATTG
ACTACCCGTCAGCGGGGGTCTTTCATTTGGGGGCTCGTCCGGGATCGGGAGACCCCTGCCCAGGGACCAC
CGACCCACCACCGGGAGGTAAGCTGGCCAGCAACTTATCTGTGTCTGTCCGATTGTCTAGTGTCTATGAC
TGATTTTATGCGCCTGCGTCGGTACTAGTTAGCTAACTAGCTCTGTATCTGGCGGACCCGTGGTGGAACT
GACGAGTTCGGAACACCCGGCCGCAACCCTGGGAGACGTCCCAGGGACTTCGGGGGCCGTTTTTGTGGCC
CGACCTGAGTCCAAAAATCCCGATCGTTTTGGACTCTTTGGTGCACCCCCCTTAGAGGAGGGATATGTGG
TTCTGGTAGGAGACGAGAACCTAAAACAGTTCCCGCCTCCGTCTGAATTTTTGCTTTCGGTTTGGGACCG
AAGCCGCGCCGCGCGTCTTGTCTGCTGCAGCATCGTTCTGTGTTGTCTCTGTCTGACTGTGTTTCTGTAT
TTGTCTGAGAATATGGGCCAGACTGTTACCACTCCCTTAAGTTTGACCTTAGGTCACTGGAAAGATGTCG
AGCGGATCGCTCACAACCAGTCGGTAGATGTCAAGAAGAGACGTTGGGTTACCTTCTGCTCTGCAGAATG
GCCAACCTTTAACGTCGGATGGCCGCGAGACGGCACCTTTAACCGAGACCTCATCACCCAGGTTAAGATC
AAGGTCTTTTCACCTGGCCCGCATGGACACCCAGACCAGGTCCCCTACATCGTGACCTGGGAAGCCTTGG
CTTTTGACCCCCCTCCCTGGGTCAAGCCCTTTGTACACCCTAAGCCTCCGCCTCCTCTTCCTCCATCCGC
CCCGTCTCTCCCCCTTGAACCTCCTCGTTCGACCCCGCCTCGATCCTCCCTTTATCCAGCCCTCACTCCT
TCTCTAGGCGCCAAACCTAAACCTCAAGTTCTTTCTGACAGTGGGGGGCCGCTCATCGACCTACTTACAG
AAGACCCCCCGCCTTATAGGGACCCAAGACCACCCCCTTCCGACAGGGACGGAAATGGTGGAGAAGCGAC
CCCTGCGGGAGAGGCACCGGACCCCTCCCCAATGGCATCTCGCCTACGTGGGAGACGGGAGCCCCCTGTG
GCCGACTCCACTACCTCGCAGGCATTCCCCCTCCGCGCAGGAGGAAACGGACAGCTTCAATACTGGCCGT
TCTCCTCTTCTGACCTTTACAACTGGAAAAATAATAACCCTTCTTTTTCTGAAGATCCAGGTAAACTGAC
AGCTCTGATCGAGTCTGTTCTCATCACCCATCAGCCCACCTGGGACGACTGTCAGCAGCTGTTGGGGACT
CTGCTGACCGGAGAAGAAAAACAACGGGTGCTCTTAGAGGCTAGAAAGGCGGTGCGGGGCGATGATGGGC
GCCCCACTCAACTGCCCAATGAAGTCGATGCCGCTTTTCCCCTCGAGTTTAAATAGTACATAATGGATTT
CCTTACGCGAAATACGGGCAGACATGGCCTGCCCGGTTATTATTATTTTTGACACCAGACCAACTGGTAA
TGGTAGCGACCGGCGCTCAGCTGGAATTCCGCCGATACTGACGGGCTCCAGGAGTCGTCGCCACCAATCC
CCATATGGAAACCGTCGTATAACAGCCATGTCGGTTCTTCCGCGTGCAGCAGATGGCGATGGCTGGTTTC
CATCAGTTGCTGTTGACTGTAGCGGCTGATGTTGAACTGGAAGTCGCCGCGCCCACTCTGGTGTGGGCCA
TAATTCAATTCGCGCGTCCCGCAGCGCAGACCGTTTTCGCTCGGAATCCCGCTCATCCGCCACATATCTT
GATCTTCAAGATAACTCCCGTCACTCCAGCGCAGCACCATCACCGCGAGGCGGTTTTCTCCGGCGCGTAG
ATATGCGCTGGAGCTCAAATTAAGACGCCAAACGACTGTCTTGCCCGTAACCGACCCAGCGCCCGTTGCA
CCACAGATGAAACGCCGAGTTAACGCCATCAAAAATAATTCGCGTCTGGCCTTCCTGTAGCCAGCTTTCA
TCAACATTAAAATGTGAGCGAGTAACAACCCGTCGGATTCTCCGTGGGAACAAACGGCGGATTGACCGTA
ATGGGATAGGTCACGTTGGTGTAGATGGGCGCATCGTAACCGTGCATCTGCCAGTTTGAGGGGACGACGA
CAGTATCGGCCTCAGGAAGATCGCACTCCAGCCAGCTTTCCGGCACCGCTTCTGGTGCCGGAAACCAGGC
AAAGCGCCATTCGCCAATTCAGGCTGCGCAACTGTTGGGAAGGGCGATCGGTGCGGGCCTCTTCGCTATT
ACGCCAGCTGGCGAAAGGGGGATGTCCTCCAAGGCCATTAAGTTGGGTAACGCCAGGGTTTTCCCAGTCA
CGACGTTGTAAAACGACGGGATCGATCTCGCCATACAGCGCGTTGAAACGCTGGGCAATATCGCGGCTCA
GATCGAGGTGCTGTTTCTGGTCTTCACCCACCGGTACCAGACCGCCACGGCTTACGGCAATAATGCCTTT
CCATTGTTCAGAAGGCATCAGTCGGCTTGCGAGTTTACGTGCATGGATCTGTCAACATGTCCCAGGTGAC
GATGTATTTTTCGCTCATGTGAAGTGTCCCAGCCTGTTTATCTACGGCTTAAAAAGTGTTCGAGGGGAAA
ATAGGTTGCGCGAGATTATAGAGATCAAGCTTGTCGACGGATCCGAATTCGTCGAGGGAAGAAATAATAA
AGACATTAAAATCACTTTTGTAAACTTTTTAAATAAGGGAAATTGATTAAAACAACGCGAAGTTGTAAAA
TGCCATATACTGCATACATTTTGTGGGAAAAAATGTGCATTTACCTGCTCACCAAATTATCTTATTAGCT
AGCAGTAGAGCTCTTTGTGTGATGGGAAGATGGGATAACAGCTGTTGTTACTGTACTGGTTTTTTTTTTT
AATATATTTAAAAAAAAGAGTGTCTCCTAAAGTGTAAGCGCTATCATGCTGGACTAATGTTTTAATTTAA
TTTAATTGTTGTCTTGGTAGAGATGGGGTCTCGCTATTTTGCTCACGCAGATCTCAAACTCCTGACGCCC
AGGTACACTCCCATCTCGGCCTCCTAAAATGGTGGGATCACAGACGTCAGCCACCGAGCCCGGTCACTTT
TTTGTATTCCCCACAGTATTGATGTATATCTTCTGCGTTCAAAAGCAATTTTTTAAAGCCTCATAACGTG
GTAACAGAATACTTTGCACATTACAAAATTCAGAACACGGAAACAAGAAGCTCGCTTTTTTTTCCCCCCT
ATTTCGGTTTGGCCCTTTAGATTTCCCCTCCCCCACCGGGGCGGGACTTCCCGCCGACTTCTTTCAGGTT
CTCAGTTCGGTCCGCCAACTGTCGTATAAAGGCGCTGCCTCAGGCCAGAGGCCTCACAAAGCGCGTCGAG
ACAGCAAGCGAACCGGAATTGCCAGCTGGGGCGCCCTCTGGTAAGGTTGGGAAGCCCTGCAAAGTAAACT
GGATGGCTTTCTTGCCGCCAAGGATCTGATGGCGCAGGGGATCAAGATCGATCTGATCAAGAGACAGGAT
GAGGATCGTTTCGCATGATTGAACAAGATGGATTGCACGCAGGTTCTCCGGCCGCTTGGGTGGAGAGGCT
ATTCGGCTATGACTGGGCACAACAGACAATCGGCTGCTCTGATGCCGCCGTGTTCCGGCTGTCAGCGCAG
GGGCGCCCGGTTCTTTTTGTCAAGACCGACCTGTCCGGTGCCCTGAATGAACTGCAGGACGAGGCAGCGC
GGCTATCGTGGCTGGCCACGACGGGCGTTCCTTGCGCAGCTGTGCTCGACGTTGTCACTGAAGCGGGAAG
GGACTGGCTGCTATTGGGCGAAGTGCCGGGGCAGGATCTCCTGTCATCTCACCTTGCTCCTGCCGAGAAA
GTATCCATCATGGCTGATGCAATGCGGCGGCTGCATACGCTTGATCCGGCTACCTGCCCATTCGACCACC
AAGCGAAACATCGCATCGAGCGAGCACGTACTCGGATGGAAGCCGGTCTTGTCGATCAGGATGATCTGGA
CGAAGAGCATCAGGGGCTCGCGCCAGCCGAACTGTTCGCCAGGCTCAAGGCGCGCATGCCCGACGGCGAG
GATCTCGTCGTGACCCATGGCGATGCCTGCTTGCCGAATATCATGGTGGAAAATGGCCGCTTTTCTGGAT
TCATCGACTGTGGCCGGCTGGGTGTGGCGGACCGCTATCAGGACATAGCGTTGGCTACCCGTGATATTGC
TGAAGAGCTTGGCGGCGAATGGGCTGACCGCTTCCTCGTGCTTTACGGTATCGCCGCTCCCGATTCGCAG
CGCATCGCCTTCTATCGCCTTCTTGACGAGTTCTTCTGAGCGGGACTCTGGGGTTCGAAATGACCGACCA
AGCGACGCCCAACCTGCCATCACGAGATTTCGATTCCACCGCCGCCTTCTATGAAAGGTTGGGCTTCGGA
ATCGTTTTCCGGGACGCCGGCTGGATGATCCTCCAGCGCGGGGATCTCATGCTGGAGATCCCGCGATTAG
TCCAATTTGTTAAAGACAGGATATCAGTGGTCCAGGCTCTAGTTTTGACTCAACAATATCACCAGCTGAA
GCCTATAGAGTACGAGCCATAGATAAAATAAAAGATTTTATTTAGTCTCCAGAAAAAGGGGGGAATGAAA
GACCCCACCTGTAGGTTTGGCAAGCTAGCTTAAGTAACGCCATTTTGCAAGGCATGGAAAAATACATAAC
TGAGAATAGAGAAGTTCAGATCAAGGTCAGGAACAGATGGAACAGGTCGACCTAGAGAACCATCAGATGT
TTCCAGGGTGCCCCAAGGACCTGAAATGACCCTGTGCCTTATTTGAACTAACCAATCAGTTCGCTTCTCG
CTTCTGTTCGCGCGCTTCTGCTCCCCGAGCTCAATAAAAGAGCCCACAACCCCTCACTCGGGGCGCCAGT
CCTCCGATTGACTGAGTCGCCCGGGTACCCGTGTATCCAATAAACCCTCTTGCAGTTGCATCCGACTTGT
GGTCTCGCTGTTCCTTGGGAGGGTCTCCTCTGAGTGATTGACTACCCGTCAGCGGGGGTCTCTTCACATG
CAGCATGTATCAAAATTAATTTGGTTTTTTTTTCTTAAGTATTTACATTAAATGGCCCATAGTACTTAAA
GTAACATGGGCTTCCTTGAAATAAACATGGAGTATTCAGAATGTGTCATAAATATTTCTAATTTTAAGAT
AGTATCTCCATTGGCTATCTACTTTTTCTTATATTTTTTTTTGTCCTCTGTCTTCCATTCGTTGTTGTTG
TTGTTTGTTTGTTTGTTTGTTGGTTGGTTGGTTAATTTTTTTTTAAAGATCCTACACTATAGTTCAAGCT
AGACTATTAGCTACTCTGTAACCCAGGGTGACCTTTGAAGTCATGGGTAGCCTGCTGTTTTAGCCTTCCC
ACATCTAAGATTACAGGTATGAGCTATCATTTTTGGTATATTGATTGATTGATTGATTGATGTGTGTGTG
TGTGATTGTGTTTGTGTGTGTGATTGTGTATATGTGTGTATGGTTGTGTGTGATTGTGTGTATGTATGTT
TGTGTGTGATTGTGTGTGTGTGATTGTGCATGTGTGTGTGTGTGATTGTGTTTATGTGTATGATTGTGTG
TGTGTGTGTGTGTGTGTGTGTGTGTGTGTGTGTGTGTGTGTTGTGTATATATATTTATGGTAGTGAGAGG
CAACGCTCCGGCTCAGGTGTCAGGTTGGTTTTTGAGACAGAGTCTTTCGCTTAGCTTGGAATTAATTCGT
AATCATGGTCATAGCTGTTTCCTGTGTGAAATTGTTATCCGCTCACAATTCCACACAACATACGAGCCGG
AAGCATAAAGTGTAAAGCCTGGGGTGCCTAATGAGTGAGCTAACTCACATTAATTGCGTTGCGCTCACTG
CCCGCTTTCCAGTCGGGAAACCTGTCGTGCCAGCTGCATTAATGAATCGGCCAACGCGCGGGGAGAGGCG
GTTTGCGTATTGGGCGCTCTTCCGCTTCCTCGCTCACTGACTCGCTGCGCTCGGTCGTTCGGCTGCGGCG
AGCGGTATCAGCTCACTCAAAGGCGGTAATACGGTTATCCACAGAATCAGGGGATAACGCAGGAAAGAAC
ATGTGAGCAAAAGGCCAGCAAAAGGCCAGGAACCGTAAAAAGGCCGCGTTGCTGGCGTTTTTCCATAGGC
TCCGCCCCCCTGACGAGCATCACAAAAATCGACGCTCAAGTCAGAGGTGGCGAAACCCGACAGGACTATA
AAGATACCAGGCGTTTCCCCCTGGAAGCTCCCTCGTGCGCTCTCCTGTTCCGACCCTGCCGCTTACCGGA
TACCTGTCCGCCTTTCTCCCTTCGGGAAGCGTGGCGCTTTCTCAATGCTCACGCTGTAGGTATCTCAGTT
CGGTGTAGGTCGTTCGCTCCAAGCTGGGCTGTGTGCACGAACCCCCCGTTCAGCCCGACCGCTGCGCCTT
ATCCGGTAACTATCGTCTTGAGTCCAACCCGGTAAGACACGACTTATCGCCACTGGCAGCAGCCACTGGT
AACAGGATTAGCAGAGCGAGGTATGTAGGCGGTGCTACAGAGTTCTTGAAGTGGTGGCCTAACTACGGCT
ACACTAGAAGGACAGTATTTGGTATCTGCGCTCTGCTGAAGCCAGTTACCTTCGGAAAAAGAGTTGGTAG
CTCTTGATCCGGCAAACAAACCACCGCTGGTAGCGGTGGTTTTTTTGTTTGCAAGCAGCAGATTACGCGC
AGAAAAAAAGGATCTCAAGAAGATCCTTTGATCTTTTCTACGGGGTCTGACGCTCAGTGGAACGAAAACT
CACGTTAAGGGATTTTGGTCATGAGATTATCAAAAAGGATCTTCACCTAGATCCTTTTAAATTAAAAATG
AAGTTTTAAATCAATCTAAAGTATATATGAGTAAACTTGGTCTGACAGTTACCAATGCTTAATCAGTGAG
GCACCTATCTCAGCGATCTGTCTATTTCGTTCATCCATAGTTGCCTGACTCCCCGTCGTGTAGATAACTA
CGATACGGGAGGGCTTACCATCTGGCCCCAGTGCTGCAATGATACCGCGAGACCCACGCTCACCGGCTCC
AGATTTATCAGCAATAAACCAGCCAGCCGGAAGGGCCGAGCGCAGAAGTGGTCCTGCAACTTTATCCGCC
TCCATCCAGTCTATTAATTGTTGCCGGGAAGCTAGAGTAAGTAGTTCGCCAGTTAATAGTTTGCGCAACG
TTGTTGCCATTGCTACAGGCATCGTGGTGTCACGCTCGTCGTTTGGTATGGCTTCATTCAGCTCCGGTTC
CCAACGATCAAGGCGAGTTACATGATCCCCCATGTTGTGCAAAAAAGCGGTTAGCTCCTTCGGTCCTCCG
ATCGTTGTCAGAAGTAAGTTGGCCGCAGTGTTATCACTCATGGTTATGGCAGCACTGCATAATTCTCTTA
CTGTCATGCCATCCGTAAGATGCTTTTCTGTGACTGGTGAGTACTCAACCAAGTCATTCTGAGAATAGTG
TATGCGGCGACCGAGTTGCTCTTGCCCGGCGTCAATACGGGATAATACCGCGCCACATAGCAGAACTTTA
AAAGTGCTCATCATTGGAAAACGTTCTTCGGGGCGAAAACTCTCAAGGATCTTACCGCTGTTGAGATCCA
GTTCGATGTAACCCACTCGTGCACCCAACTGATCTTCAGCATCTTTTACTTTCACCAGCGTTTCTGGGTG
AGCAAAAACAGGAAGGCAAAATGCCGCAAAAAAGGGAATAAGGGCGACACGGAAATGTTGAATACTCATA
CTCTTCCTTTTTCAATATTATTGAAGCATTTATCAGGGTTATTGTCTCATGAGCGGATACATATTTGAAT
GTATTTAGAAAAATAAACAAATAGGGGTTCCGCGCACATTTCCCCGAAAAGTGCCACCTGACGTCTAAGA
AACCATTATTATCATGACATTAACCTATAAAAATAGGCGTATCACGAGGCCCTTTCGTCTCGCGCGTTTC
GGTGATGACGGTGAAAACCTCTGACACATGCAGCTCCCGGAGACGGTCACAGCTTGTCTGTAAGCGGATG
CCGGGAGCAGACAAGCCCGTCAGGGCGCGTCAGCGGGTGTTGGCGGGTGTCGGGGCTGGCTTAACTATGC
GGCATCAGAGCAGATTGTACTGAGAGTGCACCATATGCGGTGTGAAATACCGCACAGATGCGTAAGGAGA
AAATACCGCATCAGGCGCCATTCGCCATTCAGGCTGCGCAACTGTTGGGAAGGGCGATCGGTGCGGGCCT
CTTCGCTATTACGCCAGCTGGCGAAAGGGGGATGTGCTGCAAGGCGATTAAGTTGGGTAACGCCAGGGTT
TTCCCAGTCACGACGTTGTAAAACGACGGCCAGTGCCAAGCTAGCTTTGCTCTTAGGAGTTTCCTAATAC
ATCCCAAACTCAAATATATAAAGCATTTGACTTGTTCTATGCCCTAGGGGGCGGGGGGAAGCTAAGCCAG
CTTTTTTTAACATTTAAAATGTTAATTCCATTTTAAATGCACAGATGTTTTTATTTCATAAGGGTTTCAA
TGTGCATGAATGCTGCAATATTCCTGTTACCAAAGCTAGTATAAATAAAAATAGATAAACGTGGAAATTA
CTTAGAGTTTCTGTCATTAACGTTTCCTTCCTCAGTTGACAACATAAATGCGCTGCTGAGAAGCCAGTTT
GCATCTGTCAGGATCAATTTCCCATTATGCCAGTCATATTAATTACTAGTCAATTAGTTGATTTTTATTT
TTGACATATACATG
Features (pLannotate 1.2.2; 24 found; start..end, strand, type, name):
      1..516     +  LTR            3' LTR: 3' long terminal repeat from murine embryonic stem cell virus
    580..937     +  misc_feature   MMLV Ψ: packaging signal of Moloney murine leukemia virus (MMLV)
    996..1412    +  CDS            gag (truncated): truncated Moloney murine leukemia virus (MMLV) gag gene lacking the start codon
   2003..2284    -  CDS            lacZ (fragment): β-galactosidase; lacZ
   2391..2531    -  CDS            lacZ (fragment): BGAL_ECOLI - Experimental evidence at protein level: Swiss-Prot protein existence level 1. From Escherichia coli (strain K12).
   2530..2745    -  CDS            lacZ (fragment): BGAL_ECOLI - Experimental evidence at protein level: Swiss-Prot protein existence level 1. From Escherichia coli (strain K12).
   2747..2889    -  CDS            lacZα (fragment): LacZα fragment of β-galactosidase; lacZ fragment
   2894..2980    -  CDS            trpS (fragment): SYW_ECOLI - Experimental evidence at protein level: Swiss-Prot protein existence level 1. Catalyzes the attachment of tryptophan to tRNA(Trp). Amino acylates tRNA(Trp) with both L- and D-tryptophan, although D-tryptophan is a poor substrate (PubMed:10918062). From Escherichia coli (strain K12).
   2972..3061    -  CDS            gpt (fragment): XGPT_ECOLI - Also known as gpp, gxu. Experimental evidence at protein level: Swiss-Prot protein existence level 1. Purine salvage pathway enzyme that catalyzes the transfer of the ribosyl-5-phosphate group from 5-phospho-alpha-D-ribose 1- diphosphate (PRPP) to the N9 position of the 6-oxopurines guanine and xanthine to form the corresponding ribonucleotides GMP (guanosine 5'- monophosphate) and XMP (xanthosine 5'-monophosphate), with the release of PPi. To a lesser extent, also acts on hypoxanthine (PubMed:9100006, PubMed:3886014). Does not ribophosphorylate adenine (PubMed:3886014). From Esch
   3920..4039    +  CDS            tnpA (fragment): TN5P_ECOLX - Also known as tnp. Experimental evidence at protein level: Swiss-Prot protein existence level 1. Mediates transposition of transposon Tn5 by a 'cut and paste' mechanism. First, the monomeric transposase binds the 19 bp inverted DNA repeats flanking the transposon. Then, dimerization of the DNA- bound transposase creates a synaptic DNA complex. After nicking of the first DNA strand, excision of the transposon proceeds through a series of intermediates. The transposase then mediates the insertion of the transposon at a new site by strand transfer. The activity of the wild- type tran
   4075..4866    +  CDS            neo: KKA2_KLEPN - Also known as kan, nptII. Experimental evidence at protein level: Swiss-Prot protein existence level 1. Resistance to kanamycin, neomycin, paromomycin, ribostamycin, butirosin and gentamicin B. From Klebsiella pneumoniae.
   4890..5027    +  CDS            ble (fragment): BLE_KLEPN - Experimental evidence at protein level: Swiss-Prot protein existence level 1. Binding protein with a strong affinity to the bleomycin family of antibiotics. Binds to CL990; an antimitotic-antibiotic compound. From Klebsiella pneumoniae.
   5034..5132    +  CDS            env (fragment): murine leukemia virus gPr80 envelope polyprotein precursor; env; proteolytically cleaved into gp70SU and p15TM subunits
   5174..5591    +  LTR            3' LTR (ΔU3): self-inactivating 3' long terminal repeat (LTR) from Moloney murine leukemia virus
   6332..6348    -  protein_bind   lac operator: The lac repressor binds to the lac operator to inhibit transcription in E. coli. This inhibition can be relieved by adding lactose or isopropyl-β-D-thiogalactopyranoside (IPTG). lac repressor encoded by lacI
   6356..6386    -  promoter       lac promoter: promoter for the E. coli lac operon
   6401..6422    -  protein_bind   CAP binding site: CAP binding activates transcription in the presence of cAMP. E. coli catabolite activator protein
   6435..6527    -  CDS            lacI (fragment): lac repressor; lacI; The lac repressor binds to the lac operator to inhibit transcription in E. coli. This inhibition can be relieved by adding lactose or isopropyl-β-D-thiogalactopyranoside (IPTG).
   6710..7298    -  rep_origin     ori: high-copy-number ColE1/pMB1/pBR322/pUC origin of replication
   7469..8329    -  CDS            AmpR: β-lactamase; bla; confers resistance to ampicillin, carbenicillin, and related antibiotics
   8330..8434    -  promoter       AmpR promoter: bla
   8529..8564    +  CDS            rop (fragment): Rop protein, which maintains plasmids at low copy number; rop
   8666..8765    +  misc_feature   bom (fragment): basis of mobility region from pBR322
   8771..8925    -  CDS            lacZα (fragment): LacZα fragment of β-galactosidase; lacZ fragment
