[The description below was written by a language model from this plasmid's Addgene catalogue record and pLannotate feature annotations shown in this document.]
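Description:
pSIR-neo is an empty-backbone, self-inactivating (SIN) gammaretroviral vector for mammalian expression, derived from the Clontech pSIR backbone by insertion of multiple cloning sites. In bacteria it is maintained through a high-copy ColE1/pUC-type origin and selected with ampicillin via the AmpR (β-lactamase) gene and its promoter. Remnants of pBR322 and lac sequences (rop, bom, lacI and lacZα fragments, lac promoter/operator) are also annotated in the plasmid backbone. The catalogue lists the backbone as 8,089 bp, whereas the deposited full sequence is 9,324 nt.

The proviral region begins with an upstream LTR (the software labels it as an MESV-type 3' LTR, but by position it serves as the 5' LTR), followed by the MMLV Ψ packaging signal and a truncated gag segment lacking its start codon. Together these allow the genomic RNA to be packaged in a packaging cell line that supplies the viral proteins in trans. Downstream lie several antisense lacZ, trpS and gpt fragments, which appear to be non-functional leftover or stuffer sequence. These are followed by a Tn5-derived region carrying the complete neo (nptII) coding sequence for G418 selection of transduced cells, a short env remnant, and a ΔU3 3' LTR. Because the U3 deletion is copied to the 5' LTR during reverse transcription, the integrated provirus lacks LTR promoter activity, so expression depends on internal promoters. The feature table does not annotate any internal promoter, including one driving neo, and the position of the cloning sites is not stated.

The vector is meant to receive an insert by restriction cloning to make stably transduced, G418-selectable cell lines. The associated publication describes a retroviral expression system for CRISPR-based enChIP.
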