Addgene plasmid #51128: pSIR-neo
Purpose: (Empty Backbone) Self-inactivating retrovirus vector containing a neomycin-resistance gene
Depositing lab: Hodaka Fujii. Depositing organization: The University of Osaka. Publication: Identification of Proteins Associated with an IFNgamma-Responsive Promoter by a Retroviral Expression System for enChIP Using CRISPR. Fujita T, Fujii H. PLoS One. 2014 Jul 22;9(7):e103084. doi: 10.1371/journal.pone.0103084. eCollection 2014. PubMed 25051498.
Backbone
  Vector backbone: pSIR
  Backbone manufacturer: Clontech
  Backbone size (bp): 8089
  Modifications to backbone: insertion of multiple cloning sites
  Vector type: Mammalian Expression, Retroviral
  Selectable markers: Neomycin (select with G418)
Growth in bacteria
  Bacterial resistance: Ampicillin, 100 μg/mL
  Growth temperature: 30°C
  Growth strain: NEB Stable
  Copy number: High Copy
Gene/Insert
  Cloning method: Restriction Enzyme
Terms and licenses: Academic/Nonprofit Terms; Industry Terms: Not Available to Industry
How to cite: pSIR-neo was a gift from Hodaka Fujii (Addgene plasmid # 51128 ; http://n2t.net/addgene:51128 ; RRID:Addgene_51128)
