>Addgene plasmid #51128 | pSIR-neo | addgene partial sequence | sequence record 79724 | LNCX-3 5'-ACCTACAGGTGGGGTCTTTCATTCCC-3'
ATAAAATCTTTTATTTTATCTATGGCTCGTACTCTATAGGCTTCAGCTGGTGATATTGTTGAGTCAAAAC
TAGAGCCTGGACCACTGATATCCTGTCTTTAACAAATTGGACTAATCGCGGGATCTCCAGCATGAGATCC
CCGCGCTGGAGGATCATCCAGCCGGCGTCCCGGAAAACGATTCCGAAGCCCAACCTTTCATAGAAGGCGG
CGGTGGAATCGAAATCTCGTGATGGCAGGTTGGGCGTCGCTTGGTCGGTCATTTCGAACCCCAGAGTCCC
GCTCAGAAGAACTCGTCAAGAAGGCGATAGAAGGCGATGCGCTGCGAATCGGGAGCGGCGATACCGTAAA
GCACGAGGAAGCGGTCAGCCCATTCGCCGCCAAGCTCTTCAGCAATATCACGGGTAGCCAACGCTATGTC
CTGATAGCGGTCCGCCACACCCAGCCGGCCACAGTCGATGAATCCAGAAAAGCGGCCATTTTCCACCATG
ATATTCGGCAAGCAGGCATCGCCATGGGTCACGACGAGATCCTCGCCGTCGGGCATGCGCGCCTTGAGCC
TGGCGAACAGTTCGGCTGGCGCGAGCCCCTGATGCTCTTCGTCCAGATCATCCTGATCGACAAGACCGGC
TTCCATCCGAGTACGTGCTCGCTCGATGCGATGTTTCGCTTGGTGGTCGAATGGGCAGGTAGCCGGATCA
AGCGTATGCAGCCGCCGCATTGCATCAGCCATGATGGATACTTTCTCGGCAGGAGCAAGGTGAGATGACA
GGAGATCCTGCCCCGGCACTTCGCCCAATAGCAGCCAGTCCCTTCCCGCTTCAGTGACAACGTCGAGCAC
AGCTGCGCAAGGAACGCCCGTCGTGGCCAGCCACGATAGCCGCGCTGCCTCGTCCTGCAGTTCATTC
