>Addgene plasmid #51128 | pSIR-neo | addgene partial sequence | sequence record 135006 | pMX-L3205 5'-CCCTTTTTCTGGAGACTAAATAAA-3'
CTATGGCTCGTACTCTATAGGCTTCAGCTGGTGATATTGTTGAGTCAAAACTAGAGCCTGGACCACTGAT
ATCCTGTCTTTAACAAATTGGACTAATCGCGGGATCTCCAGCATGAGATCCCCGCGCTGGAGGATCATCC
AGCCGGCGTCCCGGAAAACGATTCCGAAGCCCAACCTTTCATAGAAGGCGGCGGTGGAATCGAAATCTCG
TGATGGCAGGTTGGGCGTCGCTTGGTCGGTCATTTCGAACCCCAGAGTCCCGCTCAGAAGAACTCGTCAA
GAAGGCGATAGAAGGCGATGCGCTGCGAATCGGGAGCGGCGATACCGTAAAGCACGAGGAAGCGGTCAGC
CCATTCGCCGCCAAGCTCTTCAGCAATATCACGGGTAGCCAACGCTATGTCCTGATAGCGGTCCGCCACA
CCCAGCCGGCCACAGTCGATGAATCCAGAAAAGCGGCCATTTTCCACCATGATATTCGGCAAGCAGGCAT
CGCCATGGGTCACGACGAGATCCTCGCCGTCGGGCATGCGCGCCTTGAGCCTGGCGAACAGTTCGGCTGG
CGCGAGCCCCTGATGCTCTTCGTCCAGATCATCCTGATCGACAAGACCGGCTTCCATCCGAGTACGTGCT
CGCTCGATGCGATGTTTCGCTTGGTGGTCGAATGGGCAGGTAGCCGGATCAAGCGTATGCAGCCGCCGCA
TTGCATCAGCCATGATGGATACTTTCTCGGCAGGAGCAAGGTGAGATGACAGGAGATCCTGCCCCGGCAC
TTCGCCCAATAGCAGCCAGTCCCTTCCCGCTTCAGTGACAACGTCGAGCACAGCTGCGCAAGGAACGCCC
GTCGTGGCCAGCCACGATAGCCGCGCTGCCTCGTCCTGCAGTTCATTCAGGGCACCGGACAGGTCGGTCT
TGACAAAAAGAACCGGGCGCCCCTGCGCTGACAGCCGGAACACGGCGGCATCAGAGCAGCCGATTGTCTG
TTGTGCCCAGTCATAGCCGAATAGCCTCTCCACCCAAGCGGCCGGAGAACCTGCGTGCAATCCATCTTGT
TCAATCATGCGAAA
