>Addgene plasmid #51128 | pSIR-neo | addgene partial sequence | sequence record 135007 | pBABE5 5'-CTTTATCCAGCCCTCAC-3'
AACCTCAAGTTCTTTCTGACAGTGGGGGGCCGCTCATCGACCTACTTACAGAAGACCCCCCGCCTTATAG
GGACCCAAGACCACCCCCTTCCGACAGGGACGGAAATGGTGGAGAAGCGACCCCTGCGGGAGAGGCACCG
GACCCCTCCCCAATGGCATCTCGCCTACGTGGGAGACGGGAGCCCCCTGTGGCCGACTCCACTACCTCGC
AGGCATTCCCCCTCCGCGCAGGAGGAAACGGACAGCTTCAATACTGGCCGTTCTCCTCTTCTGACCTTTA
CAACTGGAAAAATAATAACCCTTCTTTTTCTGAAGATCCAGGTAAACTGACAGCTCTGATCGAGTCTGTC
CTCATCACCCATCAGCCCACCTGGGACGACTGTCAGCAGCTGTTGGGGACTCTGCTGACCGGAGAAGAAA
AACAACGGGTGCTCTTAGAGGCTAGAAAGGCGGTGCGGGGCGATGATGGGCGCCCCACTCAACTGCCCAA
TGAAGTCGATGCCGCTTTTCCCCTCGAGTTTAAATAGTACATAATGGATTTCCTTACGCGAAATACGGGC
AGACATGGCCTGCCCGGTTATTATTATTTTTGACACCAGACCAACTGGTAATGGTAGCGACCGGCGCTCA
GCTGGAATTCCGCCGATACTGACGGGCTCCAGGAGTCGTCGCCACCAATCCCCATATGGAAACCGTCGAT
ATTCAGCCATGTGCCTTCTTCCGCGTGCAGCAGATGGCGATGGCTGGTTTCCATCAGTTGCTGTTGACTG
TAGCGGCTGATGTTGAACTGGAAGTCGCCGCGCCACTGGTGTGGGCCATAATTCAATTCGCGCGTCCCGC
AGCGCAGACCGTTTTCGCTCGGAATGCCGCTCATCCGCCACATATCCTGATCTTCCAGATAACTGCCGTC
ACTCCAGCGCAGCACCATCACCGCGAGGCGGTTT
