>Addgene plasmid #51128 | pSIR-neo | addgene partial sequence | sequence record 142206 | LacZ-R 5'-GACAGTATCGGCCTCAGGAA-3'
TTTCCGGCACCGCTTCTGGTGCCGGAAACCAGGCAAAGCGCCATTCGCCATTCAGGCTGCGCAACTGTTG
GGAAGGGCGATCGGTGCGGGCCTCTTCGCTATTACGCCAGCTGGCGAAAGGGGGATGTGCTGCAAGGCGA
TTAAGTTGGGTAACGCCAGGGTTTTCCCAGTCACGACGTTGTAAAACGACGGGATCGATCTCGCCATACA
GCGCGTTGAAACGCTGGGCAATATCGCGGCTCAGTTCGAGGTGCTGTTTCTGGTCTTCACCCACCGGTAC
CAGACCGCCACGGCTTACGGCAATAATGCCTTTCCATTGTTCAGAAGGCATCAGTCGGCTTGCGAGTTTA
CGTGCATGGATCTGCAACATGTCCCAGGTGACGATGTATTTTTCGCTCATGTGAAGTGTCCCAGCCTGTT
TATCTACGGCTTAAAAAGTGTTCGAGGGGAAAATAGGTTGCGCGAGATTATAGAGATCAAGCTTGTCGAC
GGATCCGAATTCGTCGAGGGAAGAAATAATAAAGACATTAAAATCACTTTTGTAAACTTTTTAAATAAGG
GAAATTGATTAAAACAACGCGAAGTTGTAAAATGCCATATACTGCATACATTTTGTGGGAAAAAATGTGC
ATTTACCTGCTCACCAAATTATCTTATTAGCTAGCAGTAGAGCTCTTTGTGTGATGGGAAGATGGGATAA
CAGCTGTTGTTACTGTACTGGTTTTTTTTTTTAATATATTTAAAAAAAAGAGTGTCTCCTAAAGTGTAAG
CGCTATCATGCTGGACTAATGTTTTAATTTAATTTAATTGTTGTCTTGGTAGAGATGGGGTCTCGCTATT
TTGCTCACGCAGATCTCAAACTCCTGACGCCCAGGTACACTCCCATCTCGGCCTCCTAAAATGGTGGGAT
CACAGACGTCAGCCACCGAGCCCGGTCACTTTTTTGTATTCCCCACAGTATTGATGTATATCTTCTGCGT
TCAAAAGCAATTTTT
